Addgene plasmid #43966: pENTR pA L3-L2
Depositing lab: Peter Hohenstein. Depositing organization: University of Edinburgh. Publication: A universal vector for high-efficiency multi-fragment recombineering of BACs and knock-in constructs. Dolt KS, Lawrence ML, Miller-Hodges E, Slight J, Thornburn A, Devenney PS, Hohenstein P. PLoS One. 2013 Apr 29;8(4):e62054. doi: 10.1371/journal.pone.0062054. Print 2013. PubMed 23637962.
Backbone
  Vector backbone: pDONR221-P3P2
  Backbone manufacturer: Invitrogen
  Backbone size w/o insert (bp): 2557
  Total vector size (bp): 2780
  Vector type: Multisite Gateway ENTR clone
Growth in bacteria
  Bacterial resistance: Kanamycin, 50 μg/mL
  Growth temperature: 37°C
  Growth strain: DH5alpha
  Copy number: High Copy
Gene/Insert
  Gene/Insert name: pA (alt name: poly A)
  Insert size (bp): 223
  Cloning method: Gateway Cloning
  Sequencing primers: 5′ M13F; 3′ M13R
Terms and licenses: Academic/Nonprofit Terms; Industry Terms: Not Available to Industry
How to cite: pENTR pA L3-L2 was a gift from Peter Hohenstein (Addgene plasmid # 43966 ; http://n2t.net/addgene:43966 ; RRID:Addgene_43966)
