[The description below was written by a language model from this plasmid's Addgene catalogue record and pLannotate feature annotations shown in this document.]
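Description:
pENTR pA L3-L2 is a small (about 2.8 kb) MultiSite Gateway entry clone built by recombining a polyadenylation cassette into the Invitrogen donor vector pDONR221-P3P2. It is a purely bacterial cloning plasmid, propagated in E. coli from a high-copy ColE1/pUC-type origin and selected with kanamycin through an aph(3')-Ia resistance gene. Upstream of the cloning site the backbone carries the rrnB T1 and T2 transcription terminators, which insulate the insert from read-through transcription coming from the vector. A T7 promoter lies beside the recombination site on the other side. The short lacI and lacZα annotations are only fragments of backbone sequence and are not functional genes.

The payload is a roughly 220 bp poly(A) element, which the feature table identifies as the bovine growth hormone polyadenylation signal. It is flanked by attL3 on one side and attL2 on the other. There is no promoter or coding sequence in the insert, so the clone is simply a modular 3′ end-processing element. The attL3/attL2 pairing fixes its position and orientation in a multi-fragment LR reaction: it recombines as the last module, joining to an upstream entry clone that ends in the matching att3 site and to the attR2 side of a destination vector. This places a transcript termination and polyadenylation signal downstream of whatever cassettes precede it.

According to the associated publication, the plasmid belongs to a toolkit for assembling multi-fragment constructs used in high-efficiency recombineering of BACs and in building knock-in targeting constructs. In that toolkit, interchangeable entry modules such as this one are combined into a universal destination vector.
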