Features (pLannotate 1.2.2; 10 found; start..end, strand, type, name):
    120..138     -  promoter       T7 promoter: promoter for bacteriophage T7 RNA polymerase
    272..1081    +  CDS            KanR: aminoglycoside phosphotransferase; aph(3')-Ia; confers resistance to kanamycin in bacteria or G418 (Geneticin®) in eukaryotes
   1228..1816    +  rep_origin     ori: high-copy-number ColE1/pMB1/pBR322/pUC origin of replication
   1999..2091    +  CDS            lacI (fragment): lac repressor; lacI; The lac repressor binds to the lac operator to inhibit transcription in E. coli. This inhibition can be relieved by adding lactose or isopropyl-β-D-thiogalactopyranoside (IPTG).
   2146..2173    -  terminator     rrnB T2 terminator: transcription terminator T2 from the E. coli rrnB gene
   2305..2348    +  terminator     rrnB T1 terminator: Escherichia coli rrnB; transcription terminator T1 from the E. coli rrnB gene
   2395..2431    -  CDS            lacZα (fragment): LacZα fragment of β-galactosidase; lacZ fragment
   2448..2543    +  protein_bind   attL3: mutant version of attL; recombination site for the Gateway® LR reaction LR Clonase™
   2546..2753    +  polyA_signal   bGH poly(A) signal: bovine growth hormone polyadenylation signal
   2770..89      -  protein_bind   attL2 (across the origin): mutant version of attL; recombination site for the Gateway® LR reaction LR Clonase™
>Addgene plasmid #43966 | pENTR pA L3-L2 | depositor full sequence | sequence record 60193 | predicted sequence
TTGTACAAAGTTGGCATTATAAGAAAGCATTGCTTATCAATTTGTTGCAACGAACAGGTCACTATCAGTC
AAAATAAAATCATTATTTGCCATCCAGCTGCAGGGCGGCCGCGATATCCCCTATAGTGAGTCGTATTACA
TGGTCATAGCTGTTTCCTGGCAGCTCTGGCCCGTGTCTCAAAATCTCTGATGTTACATTGCACAAGATAA
AAATATATCATCATGAACAATAAAACTGTCTGCTTACATAAACAGTAATACAAGGGGTGTTATGAGCCAT
ATTCAACGGGAAACGTCGAGGCCGCGATTAAATTCCAACATGGATGCTGATTTATATGGGTATAAATGGG
CTCGCGATAATGTCGGGCAATCAGGTGCGACAATCTATCGCTTGTATGGGAAGCCCGATGCGCCAGAGTT
GTTTCTGAAACATGGCAAAGGTAGCGTTGCCAATGATGTTACAGATGAGATGGTCAGACTAAACTGGCTG
ACGGAATTTATGCCTCTTCCGACCATCAAGCATTTTATCCGTACTCCTGATGATGCATGGTTACTCACCA
CTGCGATCCCCGGAAAAACAGCATTCCAGGTATTAGAAGAATATCCTGATTCAGGTGAAAATATTGTTGA
TGCGCTGGCAGTGTTCCTGCGCCGGTTGCATTCGATTCCTGTTTGTAATTGTCCTTTTAACAGCGATCGC
GTATTTCGTCTCGCTCAGGCGCAATCACGAATGAATAACGGTTTGGTTGATGCGAGTGATTTTGATGACG
AGCGTAATGGCTGGCCTGTTGAACAAGTCTGGAAAGAAATGCATAAACTTTTGCCATTCTCACCGGATTC
AGTCGTCACTCATGGTGATTTCTCACTTGATAACCTTATTTTTGACGAGGGGAAATTAATAGGTTGTATT
GATGTTGGACGAGTCGGAATCGCAGACCGATACCAGGATCTTGCCATCCTATGGAACTGCCTCGGTGAGT
TTTCTCCTTCATTACAGAAACGGCTTTTTCAAAAATATGGTATTGATAATCCTGATATGAATAAATTGCA
GTTTCATTTGATGCTCGATGAGTTTTTCTAATCAGAATTGGTTAATTGGTTGTAACACTGGCAGAGCATT
ACGCTGACTTGACGGGACGGCGCAAGCTCATGACCAAAATCCCTTAACGTGAGTTACGCGTCGTTCCACT
GAGCGTCAGACCCCGTAGAAAAGATCAAAGGATCTTCTTGAGATCCTTTTTTTCTGCGCGTAATCTGCTG
CTTGCAAACAAAAAAACCACCGCTACCAGCGGTGGTTTGTTTGCCGGATCAAGAGCTACCAACTCTTTTT
CCGAAGGTAACTGGCTTCAGCAGAGCGCAGATACCAAATACTGTTCTTCTAGTGTAGCCGTAGTTAGGCC
ACCACTTCAAGAACTCTGTAGCACCGCCTACATACCTCGCTCTGCTAATCCTGTTACCAGTGGCTGCTGC
CAGTGGCGATAAGTCGTGTCTTACCGGGTTGGACTCAAGACGATAGTTACCGGATAAGGCGCAGCGGTCG
GGCTGAACGGGGGGTTCGTGCACACAGCCCAGCTTGGAGCGAACGACCTACACCGAACTGAGATACCTAC
AGCGTGAGCTATGAGAAAGCGCCACGCTTCCCGAAGGGAGAAAGGCGGACAGGTATCCGGTAAGCGGCAG
GGTCGGAACAGGAGAGCGCACGAGGGAGCTTCCAGGGGGAAACGCCTGGTATCTTTATAGTCCTGTCGGG
TTTCGCCACCTCTGACTTGAGCGTCGATTTTTGTGATGCTCGTCAGGGGGGCGGAGCCTATGGAAAAACG
CCAGCAACGCGGCCTTTTTACGGTTCCTGGCCTTTTGCTGGCCTTTTGCTCACATGTTCTTTCCTGCGTT
ATCCCCTGATTCTGTGGATAACCGTATTACCGCCTTTGAGTGAGCTGATACCGCTCGCCGCAGCCGAACG
ACCGAGCGCAGCGAGTCAGTGAGCGAGGAAGCGGAAGAGCGCCCAATACGCAAACCGCCTCTCCCCGCGC
GTTGGCCGATTCATTAATGCAGCTGGCACGACAGGTTTCCCGACTGGAAAGCGGGCAGTGAGCGCAACGC
AATTAATACGCGTACCGCTAGCCAGGAAGAGTTTGTAGAAACGCAAAAAGGCCATCCGTCAGGATGGCCT
TCTGCTTAGTTTGATGCCTGGCAGTTTATGGCGGGCGTCCTGCCCGCCACCCTCCGGGCCGTTGCTTCAC
AACGTTCAAATCCGCTCCCGGCGGATTTGTCCTACTCAGGAGAGCGTTCACCGACAAACAACAGATAAAA
CGAAAGGCCCAGTCTTCCGACTGAGCCTTTCGTTTTATTTGATGCCTGGCAGTTCCCTACTCTCGCGTTA
ACGCTAGCATGGATGTTTTCCCAGTCACGACGTTGTAAAACGACGGCCAGTCTTAAGCTCGGGCCCCAAA
TAATGATTTTATTTTGACTGATAGTGACCTGTTCGTTGCAACAAATTGATGAGCAATGCTTTTTTATAAT
GCCAACTTTGTATAATAAAGTTGCTCTGTGCCTTCTAGTTGCCAGCCATCTGTTGTTTGCCCCTCCCCCG
TGCCTTCCTTGACCCTGGAAGGTGCCACTCCCACTGTCCTTTCCTAATAAAATGAGGAAATTGCATCGCA
TTGTCTGAGTAGGTGTCATTCTATTCTGGGGGGTGGGGTGGGGCAGGACAGCAAGGGGGAGGATTGGGAA
GACAATAGCAGGCATGCTGGGGATGCGGTGGGCTCTATTACCCAGCTTTC
