>Addgene plasmid #43966 | pENTR pA L3-L2 | addgene partial sequence | sequence record 70398 | M13_pUC_Fwd
ATGATTTTATTTTGACTGATAGTGACCTGTTCGTTGCAACAAATTGATGAGCAATGCTTTTTTATAATGC
CAACTTTGTATAATAAAGTTGCTCTGTGCCTTCTAGTTGCCAGCCATCTGTTGTTTGCCCCTCCCCCGTG
CCTTCCTTGACCCTGGAAGGTGCCACTCCCACTGTCCTTTCCTAATAAAATGAGGAAATTGCATCGCATT
GTCTGAGTAGGTGTCATT
