>Addgene plasmid #43966 | pENTR pA L3-L2 | addgene partial sequence | sequence record 70462 | M13rev
GTTCGTTGCAACAAATTGATAAGCAATGCTTTCTTATAATGCCAACTTTGTACAAGAAAGCTGGGTAATA
GAGCCCACCGCATCCCCAGCATGCCTGCTATTGTCTTCCCAATCCTCCCCCTTGCTGTCCTGCCCCACCC
CACCCCCCAGAATAGAATGACACCTACTCAGACAATGCGATGCAATTTCCTCATTTTATTAGGAAAGGAC
AGTGGGAGTGGCACCTTCCAGGGTCAAGGAAGGCACGGGGGAGGGGCAAACAACAGATGGCTGGCAACTA
GAAGGCACAGAGCAACTTTATTATACAAAGTTGGCATTATAAAAAAGCATTGCTCATCAATTTGTTGCAA
CGAACAGGTCACTATCAGTCAAAATAAAATCATTATTTGGGGCCCGGCCGCAGGGCGGGCGGG
